Addgene plasmid #8661: p4455 FLAG-hPLIC-2
Depositing lab: Peter Howley. Depositing organization: Harvard Medical School. Publication: The hPLIC proteins may provide a link between the ubiquitination machinery and the proteasome. Kleijnen MF, Shih AH, Zhou P, Kumar S, Soccio RE, Kedersha NL, Gill G, Howley PM. Mol Cell 2000 Aug;6(2):409-19. 10.1016/S1097-2765(00)00040-X PubMed 10983987.
Backbone
  Vector backbone: pCMV4
  Backbone size w/o insert (bp): 4874
  Vector type: Mammalian Expression
Growth in bacteria
  Bacterial resistance: Ampicillin, 100 μg/mL
  Growth temperature: 37°C
  Growth strain: DH5alpha
  Copy number: High Copy
Gene/Insert
  Gene/Insert name: hPLIC-2
  Species: H. sapiens (human)
  Entrez Gene: UBQLN2 (a.k.a. ALS15, CHAP1, DSK2, HRIHFB2157, N4BP4, PLIC2)
  Tag / fusion protein: FLAG (N terminal on insert)
  Cloning method: Restriction Enzyme; 5′ cloning site HindIII (not destroyed); 3′ cloning site XbaI (not destroyed)
  Sequencing primers: 5′ CMV-F
Terms and licenses: Academic/Nonprofit Terms; Industry Terms: Not Available to Industry
Depositor comments: See author's map.
How to cite: p4455 FLAG-hPLIC-2 was a gift from Peter Howley (Addgene plasmid # 8661 ; http://n2t.net/addgene:8661 ; RRID:Addgene_8661)
