[The description below was written by a language model from this plasmid's Addgene catalogue record and pLannotate feature annotations shown in this document.]
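Description:
p4455 FLAG-hPLIC-2 is a mammalian expression plasmid built on the pCMV4 backbone that drives production of human hPLIC-2, the protein now known as ubiquilin-2 (UBQLN2), carrying an N-terminal FLAG epitope. The insert was placed between HindIII and XbaI sites, both of which remain intact. In the sequenced record of about 8 kb, the human cytomegalovirus immediate-early enhancer and promoter sit upstream of a short FLAG coding segment that runs directly into the UBQLN2 open reading frame. A human growth hormone polyadenylation signal lies downstream, separated from the end of the coding sequence by more than a kilobase of unannotated sequence whose identity the record does not state. It may be 3′ untranslated cDNA, but this cannot be confirmed from the annotation.

Beyond the expression cassette, the annotation shows an SV40 enhancer/early promoter region followed by a modified SV40 intron. There are also remnants of pUC-type cloning vectors: MCS fragments, a T7 promoter, lac promoter/operator elements, and partial lacI and lacZα sequences. No mammalian selection marker is annotated, so the plasmid appears suited mainly to transient transfection. Propagation in E. coli relies on a high-copy ColE1/pUC-type origin and the β-lactamase gene for ampicillin selection, and an f1 origin allows single-stranded DNA production.

Ubiquilin-2 binds polyubiquitin chains through its UBA domain and contacts proteasome subunits through its ubiquitin-like domain. The associated publication examined hPLIC proteins as a link between the ubiquitination machinery and the proteasome. The FLAG tag allows detection and immunoprecipitation of the overexpressed protein in such interaction and degradation studies.
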