Features (pLannotate 1.2.2; 19 found; start..end, strand, type, name):
      1..380     +  enhancer       CMV enhancer: human cytomegalovirus immediate early enhancer
    382..581     +  promoter       CMV promoter: human cytomegalovirus (CMV) immediate early promoter
    685..705     +  CDS            FLAG (fragment): FLAG® epitope tag, followed by an enterokinase cleavage site
    706..2574    +  CDS            UBQLN2: UBQL2_HUMAN - Also known as N4BP4, PLIC2. Experimental evidence at protein level: Swiss-Prot protein existence level 1. Plays an important role in the regulation of different protein degradation mechanisms and pathways including ubiquitin- proteasome system (UPS), autophagy and the endoplasmic reticulum- associated protein degradation (ERAD) pathway. Mediates the proteasomal targeting of misfolded or accumulated proteins for degradation by binding (via UBA domain) to their polyubiquitin chains and by interacting (via ubiquitin-like domain) with the subunits of the proteasome (PubMed:10983987).
   3838..4460    +  polyA_signal   hGH poly(A) signal: human growth hormone polyadenylation signal
   4489..4818    +  promoter       SV40 promoter: SV40 enhancer and early promoter
   4857..4953    +  intron         SV40 intron: modified SV40 intron with splice donor and acceptor sites
   4990..5006    -  misc_feature   MCS (fragment): pUC18/19 multiple cloning site
   5013..5029    -  misc_feature   MCS (fragment): pUC18/19 multiple cloning site
   5030..5048    -  promoter       T7 promoter: promoter for bacteriophage T7 RNA polymerase
   5086..5102    -  protein_bind   lac operator: The lac repressor binds to the lac operator to inhibit transcription in E. coli. This inhibition can be relieved by adding lactose or isopropyl-β-D-thiogalactopyranoside (IPTG). lac repressor encoded by lacI
   5110..5140    -  promoter       lac promoter: promoter for the E. coli lac operon
   5155..5176    -  protein_bind   CAP binding site: CAP binding activates transcription in the presence of cAMP. E. coli catabolite activator protein
   5189..5281    -  CDS            lacI (fragment): lac repressor; lacI; The lac repressor binds to the lac operator to inhibit transcription in E. coli. This inhibition can be relieved by adding lactose or isopropyl-β-D-thiogalactopyranoside (IPTG).
   5464..6052    -  rep_origin     ori: high-copy-number ColE1/pMB1/pBR322/pUC origin of replication
   6223..7083    -  CDS            AmpR: β-lactamase; bla; confers resistance to ampicillin, carbenicillin, and related antibiotics
   7084..7188    -  promoter       AmpR promoter: bla
   7215..7643    +  rep_origin     f1 ori (sequence partly withheld): f1 bacteriophage origin of replication; arrow indicates direction of (+) strand synthesis
   7674..7828    -  CDS            lacZα (fragment): LacZα fragment of β-galactosidase; lacZ fragment
>Addgene plasmid #8661 | p4455 FLAG-hPLIC-2 | addgene full sequence | sequence record 490909 | Addgene NGS Result
GACATTGATTATTGACTAGTTATTAATAGTAATCAATTACGGGGTCATTAGTTCATAGCCCATATATGGA
GTTCCGCGTTACATAACTTACGGTAAATGGCCCGCCTGGCTGACCGCCCAACGACCCCCGCCCATTGACG
TCAATAATGACGTATGTTCCCATAGTAACGCCAATAGGGACTTTCCATTGACGTCAATGGGTGGAGTATT
TACGGTAAACTGCCCACTTGGCAGTACATCAAGTGTATCATATGCCAAGTCCGCCCCCTATTGACGTCAA
TGACGGTAAATGGCCCGCCTGGCATTATGCCCAGTACATGACCTTACGGGACTTTCCTACTTGGCAGTAC
ATCTACGTATTAGTCATCGCTATTACCATGGTGATGCGGTTTTGGCAGTACACCAATGGGCGTGGATAGC
GGTTTGACTCACGGGGATTTCCAAGTCTCCACCCCATTGACGTCAATGGGAGTTTGTTTTGGCACCAAAA
TCAACGGGACTTTCCAAAATGTCGTAATAACCCCGCCCCGTTGACGCAAATGGGCGGTAGGCGTGTACGG
TGGGAGGTCTATATAAGCAGAGCTCGTTTAGTGAACCGTCAGAATTGTTTTTATTTTTAATTTTCTTTCA
AATACTTCCATCGAATTCAGATCTGGTACCACGCGTATCGATAAGCTTATGGACTACAAGGACGACGATG
ACAAGGCTGAGAATGGCGAGAGCAGCGGCCCCCCGCGCCCCTCCCGCGGCCCTGCTGCGGCCCAAGGCTC
GGCTGCTGCCCCGGCTGAGCCTAAAATCATCAAAGTCACGGTGAAGACTCCCAAAGAGAAAGAGGAGTTC
GCGGTGCCCGAGAACAGCTCGGTTCAGCAGTTTAAGGAAGCGATTTCGAAACGCTTCAAATCCCAAACCG
ATCAGCTAGTGCTGATTTTTGCCGGAAAAATCTTAAAAGATCAAGATACCTTGATCCAGCATGGCATCCA
TGATGGGCTGACTGTTCACCTTGTCATCAAAAGCCAGAACCGACCTCAGGGCCAGTCCACGCAGCCTAGC
AATGCCGCGGGAACTAACACTACCTCGGCGTCGACTCCCAGGAGTAACTCCACACCTATTTCCACAAATA
GCAACCCGTTTGGGTTGGGGAGCCTGGGAGGACTTGCAGGCCTTAGCAGCCTGGGCTTGAGCTCGACCAA
CTTCTCTGAGCTCCAGAGCCAGATGCAGCAGCAGCTTATGGCCAGCCCTGAGATGATGATCCAAATAATG
GAAAATCCCTTTGTTCAGAGCATGCTTTCGAATCCCGATCTGATGAGGCAGCTCATTATGGCTAATCCAC
AGATGCAGCAATTGATTCAGAGAAACCCAGAAATCAGTCACCTGCTCAACAACCCAGACATAATGAGGCA
GACACTCGAAATTGCCAGGAATCCAGCCATGATGCAAGAGATGATGAGAAATCAAGACCTGGCTCTTAGC
AATCTAGAAAGCATCCCAGGTGGCTATAATGCTTTACGGCGCATGTACACTGACATTCAAGAGCCGATGC
TGAATGCCGCACAAGAGCAGTTTGGGGGTAATCCATTTGCCTCCGTGGGGAGTAGTTCCTCCTCTGGGGA
AGGTACGCAGCCTTCCCGCACAGAAAATCGCGATCCACTACCCAATCCATGGGCACCACCGCCAGCTACC
CAGAGTTCTGCAACTACCAGCACGACCACAAGCACTGGTAGTGGGTCTGGCAATAGTTCCAGCAATGCTA
CTGGGAACACCGTTGCTGCCGCTAATTATGTCGCCAGCATCTTTAGTACCCCAGGCATGCAGAGCCTGCT
GCAACAGATAACTGAAAACCCCCAGCTGATTCAGAATATGCTGTCGGCGCCCTACATGAGAAGCATGATG
CAGTCGCTGAGCCAGAATCCAGATTTGGCTGCACAGATGATGCTGAATAGCCCGCTGTTTACTGCAAATC
CTCAGCTGCAGGAGCAGATGCGGCCACAGCTCCCAGCCTTCCTGCAGCAGATGCAGAATCCAGACACACT
ATCAGCCATGTCAAACCCAAGAGCAATGCAGGCTTTAATGCAGATCCAGCAGGGGCTACAGACATTAGCC
ACTGAAGCACCTGGCCTGATTCCGAGCTTCACTCCAGGTGTGGGGGTGGGGGTGCTGGGAACCGCTATAG
GCCCTGTAGGCCCAGTCACCCCCATAGGCCCCATAGGCCCTATAGTCCCTTTTACCCCCATAGGCCCCAT
TGGGCCCATAGGACCCACTGGCCCTGCAGCCCCCCCTGGCTCCACCGGCTCTGGTGGCCCCACGGGGCCT
ACTGTGTCCAGCGCTGCACCTAGTGAAACCACGAGTCCTACATCAGAATCTGGACCCAACCAGCAGTTCA
TTCAGCAAATGGTGCAGGCCCTGGCTGGAGCAAATGCTCCACAGCTGCCGAATCCAGAAGTCAGATTTCA
GCAACAACTGGAACAGCTCAACGCAATGGGGTTCTTAAACCGTGAAGCAAACTTGCAGGCCCTAATAGCA
ACAGGAGGCGACATCAATGCAGCCATTGAAAGGCTGCTGGGCTCCCAGCCATCGTAATCACATTTCTGTA
CCTGGAAAAAAAATGTATCTTATTTTTGATAATGGCTCTTAAATCTTTAAACACACACACAAAATCGTTC
TTTACTTTCATTTTGATTCTTTTAAATCTGTCTAGTTGTAAGTCTAATATGATGCATTTTAAGATGGAGT
CCCTCCCTCCTACTTCCCTCACTCCCTTTCTCCTTTGCTTATTTTTCCTACCTTCCCTTCCTCTTGTCTC
CCCACTCCCTCCCTCTTTGTTTCCTTCCTTCCTTATTTCCTTTAGTTTCCTTCCTTAGCCGTTTTGAGTG
GTGGGAATCAATGCTGTTTCACTCAAAAGTGTTGCATGCAAACACTTCTCTTTATTCTGCATTTATTGTG
ATTTTTGGAAACAGGTATCAACCTTCACAGTTGGGTGAACAAGTGTTGTCCTACAGATGTCCAATTTATT
TGCATTTTTAAACATTAGCCTATGATAGTAATTTAATGTAGAATGAAGATATTAAAAACAGAAGCAAATT
ATTTGAAGCTCTCTAATTTGTGGTACGATATTGCTTATTGTGACTTTGGCATGTATTTTTGCTAGCAAAA
TGCTGTAAGATTTATACCATTGATCTTTTTTGCTATATTTGTATACAGTACAGTAAGCACAATTGGCACT
GTACATCTAAAAATATTACAGTAGAATCTGAGTGTAATATGTGTAACCAAAATGAGAAAGAATACAAGAA
ATGTTTCTGGAGCTAGTTATGTCTCACAATTTTGTAGAATCTTACAGCATCTTTGATAAACTTCTCAGTG
AAAATGTTGGCTAGGCAAGTTCAGTTAAAATATAGTAGAAATGTTTATCCTGGTATCTCTAAGTATACAT
TTAATTGTACAGAAAATTTACAGTGTAACATTGTGTCAACATTTGCAGATTGACTGTATATGACCTTAAT
CTTTGTGCAGCCTGAAGGATCAGTGTAGTAATGCCAGGAAAGTGCTTTTTACCTAAGACTTCCTTCTCAG
CTTCTCCCATAAAGAGACCCTAATATGCATTTTGATTTGTAATTGGAAATGTAACTTTCACTGAAAGTGT
CATGTGATGTTTGCATTACTTTTAACTGCTATGTATAAAGGAAAGTGTGTCTTTTGACTTCATCAGTTAT
TTCTCTTGTGCACAGAGAAAAATGCATTAAAAATGACTAAAAAAAATAAAAAATTAAAAAATGGAAAAAA
AAAAAAAAAAAAAAAAAAACTCGAGACTAGTGCGGCCGCTCGAGTCTAGAGGATCCCGGGTGGCATCCCT
GTGACCCCTCCCCAGTGCCTCTCCTGGCCCTGGAAGTTGCCACTCCAGTGCCCACCAGCCTTGTCCTAAT
AAAATTAAGTTGCATCATTTTGTCTGACTAGGTGTCCTTCTATAATATTATGGGGTGGAGGGGGGTGGTA
TGGAGCAAGGGGCAAGTTGGGAAGACAACCTGTAGGGCCTGCGGGGTCTATTGGGAACCAAGCTGGAGTG
CAGTGGCACAATCTTGGCTCACTGCAATCTCCGCCTCCTGGGTTCAAGCGATTCTCCTGCCTCAGCCTCC
CGAGTTGTTGGGATTCCAGGCATGCATGACCAGGCTCAGCTAATTTTTGTTTTTTTGGTAGAGACGGGGT
TTCACCATATTGGCCAGGCTGGTCTCCAACTCCTAATCTCAGGTGATCTACCCACCTTGGCCTCCCAAAT
TGCTGGGATTACAGGCGTGAACCACTGCTCCCTTCCCTGTCCTTCTGATTTTAAAATAACTATACCAGCA
GGAGGACGTCCAGACACAGCATAGGCTACCTGGCCATGCCCAACCGGTGGGACATTTGAGTTGCTTGCTT
GGCACTGTCCTCTCATGCGTTGGGTCCACTCAGTAGATGCCTGTTGAATTGGGTACGCGGCCAGCTTGGC
TGTGGAATGTGTGTCAGTTAGGGTGTGGAAAGTCCCCAGGCTCCCCAGCAGGCAGAAGTATGCAAAGCAT
GCATCTCAATTAGTCAGCAACCAGGTGTGGAAAGTCCCCAGGCTCCCCAGCAGGCAGAAGTATGCAAAGC
ATGCATCTCAATTAGTCAGCAACCATAGTCCCGCCCCTAACTCCGCCCATCCCGCCCCTAACTCCGCCCA
GTTCCGCCCATTCTCCGCCCCATGGCTGACTAATTTTTTTTATTTATGCAGAGGCCGAGGCCGCCTCGGC
CTCTGAGCTATTCCAGAAGTAGTGAGGAGGCTTTTTTGGAGGCCTAGGCTTTTGCAAAAAGCTCCTCGAG
GAACTGAAAAACCAGAAAGTTAACTGGTAAGTTTAGTCTTTTTGTCTTTTATTTCAGGTCCCGGATCCGG
TGGTGGTGCAAATCAAAGAACTGCTCCTCAGTGGATGTTGCCTTTACTTCTAGGCCTGTACGGAAGTGTT
ACTTCTGCTCTAAAAGCTGCTGCAGGTCGACTCTAGGGCCGCGTACCGAGCTCGAATTCCCTATAGTGAG
TCGTATTAAATTCGTAATCATGTCATAGCTGTTTCCTGTGTGAAATTGTTATCCGCTCACAATTCCACAC
AACATACGAGCCGGAAGCATAAAGTGTAAAGCCTGGGGTGCCTAATGAGTGAGCTAACTCACATTAATTG
CGTTGCGCTCACTGCCCGCTTTCCAGTCGGGAAACCTGTCGTGCCAGCTGCATTAATGAATCGGCCAACG
CGCGGGGAGAGGCGGTTTGCGTATTGGGCGCTCTTCCGCTTCCTCGCTCACTGACTCGCTGCGCTCGGTC
GTTCGGCTGCGGCGAGCGGTATCAGCTCACTCAAAGGCGGTAATACGGTTATCCACAGAATCAGGGGATA
ACGCAGGAAAGAACATGTGAGCAAAAGGCCAGCAAAAGGCCAGGAACCGTAAAAAGGCCGCGTTGCTGGC
GTTTTTCCATAGGCTCCGCCCCCCTGACGAGCATCACAAAAATCGACGCTCAAGTCAGAGGTGGCGAAAC
CCGACAGGACTATAAAGATACCAGGCGTTTCCCCCTGGAAGCTCCCTCGTGCGCTCTCCTGTTCCGACCC
TGCCGCTTACCGGATACCTGTCCGCCTTTCTCCCTTCGGGAAGCGTGGCGCTTTCTCATAGCTCACGCTG
TAGGTATCTCAGTTCGGTGTAGGTCGTTCGCTCCAAGCTGGGCTGTGTGCACGAACCCCCCGTTCAGCCC
GACCGCTGCGCCTTATCCGGTAACTATCGTCTTGAGTCCAACCCGGTAAGACACGACTTATCGCCACTGG
CAGCAGCCACTGGTAACAGGATTAGCAGAGCGAGGTATGTAGGCGGTGCTACAGAGTTCTTGAAGTGGTG
GCCTAACTACGGCTACACTAGAAGAACAGTATTTGGTATCTGCGCTCTGCTGAAGCCAGTTACCTTCGGA
AAAAGAGTTGGTAGCTCTTGATCCGGCAAACAAACCACCGCTGGTAGCGGTGGTTTTTTTGTTTGCAAGC
AGCAGATTACGCGCAGAAAAAAAGGATCTCAAGAAGATCCTTTGATCTTTTCTACGGGGTCTGACGCTCA
GTGGAACGAAAACTCACGTTAAGGGATTTTGGTCATGAGATTATCAAAAAGGATCTTCACCTAGATCCTT
TTAAATTAAAAATGAAGTTTTAAATCAATCTAAAGTATATATGAGTAAACTTGGTCTGACAGTTACCAAT
GCTTAATCAGTGAGGCACCTATCTCAGCGATCTGTCTATTTCGTTCATCCATAGTTGCCTGACTCCCCGT
CGTGTAGATAACTACGATACGGGAGGGCTTACCATCTGGCCCCAGTGCTGCAATGATACCGCGAGACCCA
CGCTCACCGGCTCCAGATTTATCAGCAATAAACCAGCCAGCCGGAAGGGCCGAGCGCAGAAGTGGTCCTG
CAACTTTATCCGCCTCCATCCAGTCTATTAATTGTTGCCGGGAAGCTAGAGTAAGTAGTTCGCCAGTTAA
TAGTTTGCGCAACGTTGTTGCCATTGCTACAGGCATCGTGGTGTCACGCTCGTCGTTTGGTATGGCTTCA
TTCAGCTCCGGTTCCCAACGATCAAGGCGAGTTACATGATCCCCCATGTTGTGCAAAAAAGCGGTTAGCT
CCTTCGGTCCTCCGATCGTTGTCAGAAGTAAGTTGGCCGCAGTGTTATCACTCATGGTTATGGCAGCACT
GCATAATTCTCTTACTGTCATGCCATCCGTAAGATGCTTTTCTGTGACTGGTGAGTACTCAACCAAGTCA
TTCTGAGAATAGTGTATGCGGCGACCGAGTTGCTCTTGCCCGGCGTCAATACGGGATAATACCGCGCCAC
ATAGCAGAACTTTAAAAGTGCTCATCATTGGAAAACGTTCTTCGGGGCGAAAACTCTCAAGGATCTTACC
GCTGTTGAGATCCAGTTCGATGTAACCCACTCGTGCACCCAACTGATCTTCAGCATCTTTTACTTTCACC
AGCGTTTCTGGGTGAGCAAAAACAGGAAGGCAAAATGCCGCAAAAAAGGGAATAAGGGCGACACGGAAAT
GTTGAATACTCATACTCTTCCTTTTTCAATATTATTGAAGCATTTATCAGGGTTATTGTCTCATGAGCGG
ATACATATTTGAATGTATTTAGAAAAATAAACAAATAGGGGTTCCGCGCACATTTCCCCGAAAAGTGCCA
CCTG
[124 nt withheld, positions 7215-7338]
C
[91 nt withheld, positions 7340-7430]
A
[49 nt withheld, positions 7432-7480]
CCTTTGACGTTGGAGTCCACGTTCTTT
[37 nt withheld, positions 7508-7544]
ACCCTATCTCGGTCTATTCTTTTGATTTATAAGGGATTTTGCCGATTTCGGCCTATTGGTTAAAAAATGA
GCTGATTTAACAAAAATTTAACGCGAATTTTAACAAAATATTAACGCTTACAATTTCCATTCGCCATTCA
GGCTGCGCAACTGTTGGGAAGGGCGATCGGTGCGGGCCTCTTCGCTATTACGCCAGCTGGCGAAAGGGGG
ATGTGCTGCAAGGCGATTAAGTTGGGTAACGCCAGGGTTTTCCCAGTCACGACGTTGTAAAACGACGGCC
AGTGCCAAGCTGATCTATACATTGAATCAATATTGGCAATTAGCCATATTAGTCATTGGTTATATAGCAT
AAATCAATATTGGCTATTGGCCATTGCATACGTTGTATCTATATCATAATATGTACATTTATATTGGCTC
ATGTCCAATATGACCGCCATGTT
