>Addgene plasmid #8661 | p4455 FLAG-hPLIC-2 | addgene partial sequence | sequence record 17142 | CMV-F 5'-CGCAAATGGGCGGTAGGCGTG-3'
AGCTCGTTTAGTGGACCGTCAGAATTGTTTTTATTTTTAATTTTCTTTCAATACTTCCATCGAATTCAGA
TCTGGTACCACGCGTATCGATAAGCTTATGGACTACAAGGACGACGATGACAAGGCTGAGAATGGCGAGA
GCAGCGGCCCCCCGCGCCCCTCCCGCGGCCCTGCTGCGGCCCAAGGCTCGGCTGCTGCCCCGGCTGAGCC
TAAAATCATCAAAGTCACGGTGAAGACTCCCAAAGAGAAAGAGGAGTTCGCGGTGCCCGAGAACAGCTCG
GTTCAGCAGTTTAAGGAAGCGATTTCGAAACGCTTCAAATCCCAAACCGATCAGCTAGTGCTGATTTTTG
CCGGAAAAATCTTAAAAGATCAAGATACCTTGATCCAGCATGGCATCCATGATGGGCTGACTGTTCACCT
TGTCATCAAAAGCCAGAACCGACCTCAGGGCCAGTCCACGCAGCCTAGCAATGCCGCGGGAACTAACACT
ACCTCGGCGTCGACTCCCAGGAGTAACTCCACACCTATTTCCACAAATAGCAACCCGTTTGGGTTGGGGA
GCCTGGGAGGACTTGCAGGCCTTAGCAGCCTGGGCTTGAGCTCGACCAACTTCTCTGAGCTCCAGAGCCA
GATGCAGCAGCAGCTTATGGCCAGCCCTGAGATGATGATCCAAATAATGGAAA
